Addgene plasmid #72790: pAWSV-37
Purpose: pBT264-[miR-9-1]
Depositing lab: Timothy Lu. Depositing organization: Massachusetts Institute of Technology. Publication: Massively parallel high-order combinatorial genetics in human cells. Wong AS, Choi GC, Cheng AA, Purcell O, Lu TK. Nat Biotechnol. 2015 Sep;33(9):952-61. doi: 10.1038/nbt.3326. Epub 2015 Aug 17. PubMed 26280411.
Backbone
  Vector backbone: pBT264
Growth in bacteria
  Bacterial resistance: Ampicillin, 100 μg/mL
  Growth temperature: 37°C
  Growth strain: DH5alpha
  Copy number: Unknown
Gene/Insert
  Gene/Insert name: [miR-9-1]
Terms and licenses: Academic/Nonprofit Terms; Industry Terms: Not Available to Industry
How to cite: pAWSV-37 was a gift from Timothy Lu (Addgene plasmid # 72790 ; http://n2t.net/addgene:72790 ; RRID:Addgene_72790)
