[The description below was written by a language model from this plasmid's Addgene catalogue record and the feature table of its GenBank file.]
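Description:
pAWSV-37 is a 4,532 bp circular synthetic plasmid consisting of the pBT264 backbone carrying a miR-9-1 insert. The annotated backbone elements are those of a pBluescript-style phagemid cloning vector. A high-copy ColE1/pUC-type origin supports replication in E. coli, and an f1 bacteriophage origin allows single-stranded DNA production with helper phage. A beta-lactamase (AmpR) gene under its own promoter provides ampicillin selection. The cloning region is flanked by T7 and T3 phage promoters, M13 forward and reverse sequencing primer sites, and the lac promoter, lac operator and CAP binding site left over from the lacZ-alpha cassette.

Between the T7 and T3 promoters lies roughly 1.7 kb of sequence, but the only feature annotated there is an SV40 polyadenylation signal. The miR-9-1 insert itself is not marked in the feature table, so its exact position, length and flanking sequences cannot be read from the record. No mammalian promoter is annotated either, and the species of origin of the microRNA is not stated. It is therefore unclear whether this plasmid expresses the microRNA in mammalian cells on its own. The SV40 poly(A) signal does suggest the cassette is designed for a mammalian transcription unit.

The plasmid was deposited with a study on massively parallel, high-order combinatorial genetics in human cells. It appears to be one of a series of single-element storage or entry vectors, each holding one microRNA, that could supply parts for building combinatorial libraries. The record does not describe the assembly scheme or any barcode associated with the insert.
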