LOCUS       Exported 4532 bp ds-DNA circular SYN 13-MAY-2021
DEFINITION  pBT264-[miR-9-1].
ACCESSION   .
VERSION     .
KEYWORDS    pAWSV-37
SOURCE      synthetic DNA construct
  ORGANISM  synthetic DNA construct
REFERENCE   1 (bases 1 to 4532)
  AUTHORS   Wong AS, Choi GC, Cheng AA, Purcell O, Lu TK
  TITLE     Massively parallel high-order combinatorial genetics in human cells.
  JOURNAL   Nat Biotechnol. 2015 Sep;33(9):952-61. doi: 10.1038/nbt.3326. Epub
            2015 Aug 17.
  PUBMED    26280411
REFERENCE   2 (bases 1 to 4532)
  AUTHORS   .
  TITLE     Direct Submission
  JOURNAL   Exported May 13, 2021 from SnapGene Server 1.1.58
            http://www.snapgene.com
FEATURES             Location/Qualifiers
     source          1..4532
                     /organism="synthetic DNA construct"
                     /mol_type="other DNA"
     rep_origin      complement(6..461)
                     /direction=LEFT
                     /label=f1 ori
                     /note="f1 bacteriophage origin of replication; arrow
                     indicates direction of (+) strand synthesis"
     primer_bind     complement(143..164)
                     /label=F1ori-F
                     /note="F1 origin, forward primer"
     primer_bind     355..374
                     /label=F1ori-R
                     /note="F1 origin, reverse primer"
     primer_bind     588..610
                     /label=M13/pUC Forward
                     /note="In lacZ gene"
     primer_bind     602..619
                     /label=M13 Forward
                     /note="In lacZ gene. Also called M13-F20 or M13 (-21)
                     Forward"
     primer_bind     603..619
                     /label=M13 fwd
                     /note="common sequencing primer, one of multiple similar
                     variants"
     primer_bind     626..645
                     /label=T7
                     /note="T7 promoter, forward primer"
     promoter        626..644
                     /label=T7 promoter
                     /note="promoter for bacteriophage T7 RNA polymerase"
     polyA_signal    1175..1256
                     /label=SV40 poly(A) signal
                     /note="SV40 polyadenylation signal"
     primer_bind     1200..1219
                     /label=SV40pA-R
                     /note="SV40 polyA, reverse primer"
     promoter        complement(2347..2365)
                     /label=T3 promoter
                     /note="promoter for bacteriophage T3 RNA polymerase"
     primer_bind     complement(2386..2402)
                     /label=M13 rev
                     /note="common sequencing primer, one of multiple similar
                     variants"
     primer_bind     complement(2386..2402)
                     /label=M13 Reverse
                     /note="In lacZ gene. Also called M13-rev"
     primer_bind     complement(2399..2421)
                     /label=M13/pUC Reverse
                     /note="In lacZ gene"
     protein_bind    2410..2426
                     /label=lac operator
                     /bound_moiety="lac repressor encoded by lacI"
                     /note="The lac repressor binds to the lac operator to
                     inhibit transcription in E. coli. This inhibition can be
                     relieved by adding lactose or
                     isopropyl-beta-D-thiogalactopyranoside (IPTG)."
     promoter        complement(2434..2464)
                     /label=lac promoter
                     /note="promoter for the E. coli lac operon"
     protein_bind    2479..2500
                     /label=CAP binding site
                     /bound_moiety="E. coli catabolite activator protein"
                     /note="CAP binding activates transcription in the presence
                     of cAMP."
     primer_bind     complement(2617..2634)
                     /label=L4440
                     /note="L4440 vector, forward primer"
     rep_origin      complement(2788..3376)
                     /direction=LEFT
                     /label=ori
                     /note="high-copy-number ColE1/pMB1/pBR322/pUC origin of
                     replication"
     primer_bind     complement(2868..2887)
                     /label=pBR322ori-F
                     /note="pBR322 origin, forward primer"
     CDS             complement(3547..4407)
                     /codon_start=1
                     /gene="bla"
                     /product="beta-lactamase"
                     /label=AmpR
                     /note="confers resistance to ampicillin, carbenicillin, and
                     related antibiotics"
                     /translation="MSIQHFRVALIPFFAAFCLPVFAHPETLVKVKDAEDQLGARVGYI
                     ELDLNSGKILESFRPEERFPMMSTFKVLLCGAVLSRIDAGQEQLGRRIHYSQNDLVEYS
                     PVTEKHLTDGMTVRELCSAAITMSDNTAANLLLTTIGGPKELTAFLHNMGDHVTRLDRW
                     EPELNEAIPNDERDTTMPVAMATTLRKLLTGELLTLASRQQLIDWMEADKVAGPLLRSA
                     LPAGWFIADKSGAGERGSRGIIAALGPDGKPSRIVVIYTTGSQATMDERNRQIAEIGAS
                     LIKHW"
     primer_bind     4170..4189
                     /label=Amp-R
                     /note="Ampicillin resistance gene, reverse primer"
     promoter        complement(4408..4512)
                     /gene="bla"
                     /label=AmpR promoter
ORIGIN
        1 cacctaaatt gtaagcgtta atattttgtt aaaattcgcg ttaaattttt gttaaatcag
       61 ctcatttttt aaccaatagg ccgaaatcgg caaaatccct tataaatcaa aagaatagac
      121 cgagataggg ttgagtgttg ttccagtttg gaacaagagt ccactattaa agaacgtgga
      181 ctccaacgtc aaaggnnnnn nnnnnnnnnn nnnnnnnnnn nnnnnnnnnn nnnnnnnnnn
      241 nnnntnnnnn nnnnnnnnnn nnnnnnnnnn nnnnnnnnnn nnnnnnnnnn nnnnnnnnnn
      301 nnnnnnnnnn nnnnnnnnnn nnnnnnnnnn nnnnnngnnn nnnnnnnnnn nnnnnnnnnn
      361 nnnnnnnnnn nnnnnnnnnn nnnnnnnnnn nnnnnnnnnn nnnnnnnnnn nnnnnnnnnn
      421 nnnnnnnnnn nnnnnnnnnn nnnnnnnnnn nnnnnnnnnn ncccattcgc cattcaggct
      481 gcgcaactgt tgggaagggc gatcggtgcg ggcctcttcg ctattacgcc agctggcgaa
      541 agggggatgt gctgcaaggc gattaagttg ggtaacgcca gggttttccc agtcacgacg
      601 ttgtaaaacg acggccagtg aattgtaata cgactcacta tagggcgaat tgggtacagg
      661 cgcgcctcag cctaaagctt tttccccgta tccccccagg tgtctgcagg ctcaaagagc
      721 agcgagaagc gttcagagga aagcgatccc gtgccacctt ccccgtgccc gggctgtccc
      781 cgcacgctgc cggctcgggg atgcgggggg agcgccggac cggagcggag ccccgggcgg
      841 ctcgctgctg ccccctagcg ggggagggac gtaattacat ccctgggggc tttggggggg
      901 ggctgtcccc gtgcactcag cctaaagctt tttccccgta tccccccagg tgtctgcagg
      961 ctcaaagagc agcgagaagc gttcagagga aagcgatccc gtgccacctt ccccgtgccc
     1021 gggctgtccc cgcacgctgc cggctcgggg atgcgggggg agcgccggac cggagcggag
     1081 ccccgggcgg ctcgctgctg ccccctagcg ggggagggac gtaattacat ccctgggggc
     1141 tttggggggg ggctgtcccc actagtgatt cgaggcagtg aaaaaaatgc tttatttgtg
     1201 aaatttgtga tgctattgct ttatttgtaa ccattataag ctgcaataaa caagttaaca
     1261 acaacaattg cgtgagctga attccgttgc ggatcctgct gggggaaaaa tatggcacct
     1321 ggctgaagtg aaatgggact gtgactccta cctgtgccga ctggggtgct gggggggtga
     1381 aatgtcgccc gaaccagtga ggtctctctc ctcctcttgt atcctctggt gctggtcagt
     1441 cctcgcggct ctagcccctc gctcaagcct ctccctcccg cccgtgaggc cggctttccc
     1501 cgggcccctc tgcgcagtgt atggggttat ttttactttc ggttatctag ctttatgaag
     1561 actccacacc actcatacag ctagataacc aaagataaca accaaccccg cctcctggct
     1621 gctgtcgccg cctctcccac gcagcctccc ggccgccgcc gccgccagca cctccgcagc
     1681 ttcccggtcg cccgtcagcg ggagtaggag ggaagggaca cgagtggagt tgagggggag
     1741 ggtgaagaga gaaatgaagt ccgagacaaa acaacaacaa aaacctcaga cacggagata
     1801 cagacacgac agagaccgaa agatcttcag cctaaagctt tttccccgta tccccccagg
     1861 tgtctgcagg ctcaaagagc agcgagaagc gttcagagga aagcgatccc gtgccacctt
     1921 ccccgtgccc gggctgtccc cgcacgctgc cggctcgggg atgcgggggg agcgccggac
     1981 cggagcggag ccccgggcgg ctcgctgctg ccccctagcg ggggagggac gtaattacat
     2041 ccctgggggc tttggggggg ggctgtcccc gtgcactcag cctaaagctt tttccccgta
     2101 tccccccagg tgtctgcagg ctcaaagagc agcgagaagc gttcagagga aagcgatccc
     2161 gtgccacctt ccccgtgccc gggctgtccc cgcacgctgc cggctcgggg atgcgggggg
     2221 agcgccggac cggagcggag ccccgggcgg ctcgctgctg ccccctagcg ggggagggac
     2281 gtaattacat ccctgggggc tttggggggg ggctgtcccc atttaaatca gctccagctt
     2341 ttgttccctt tagtgagggt taatttcgag cttggcgtaa tcatggtcat agctgtttcc
     2401 tgtgtgaaat tgttatccgc tcacaattcc acacaacata cgagccggaa gcataaagtg
     2461 taaagcctgg ggtgcctaat gagtgagcta actcacatta attgcgttgc gctcactgcc
     2521 cgctttccag tcgggaaacc tgtcgtgcca gctgcattaa tgaatcggcc aacgcgcggg
     2581 gagaggcggt ttgcgtattg ggcgctcttc cgcttcctcg ctcactgact cgctgcgctc
     2641 ggtcgttcgg ctgcggcgag cggtatcagc tcactcaaag gcggtaatac ggttatccac
     2701 agaatcaggg gataacgcag gaaagaacat gtgagcaaaa ggccagcaaa aggccaggaa
     2761 ccgtaaaaag gccgcgttgc tggcgttttt ccataggctc cgcccccctg acgagcatca
     2821 caaaaatcga cgctcaagtc agaggtggcg aaacccgaca ggactataaa gataccaggc
     2881 gtttccccct ggaagctccc tcgtgcgctc tcctgttccg accctgccgc ttaccggata
     2941 cctgtccgcc tttctccctt cgggaagcgt ggcgctttct catagctcac gctgtaggta
     3001 tctcagttcg gtgtaggtcg ttcgctccaa gctgggctgt gtgcacgaac cccccgttca
     3061 gcccgaccgc tgcgccttat ccggtaacta tcgtcttgag tccaacccgg taagacacga
     3121 cttatcgcca ctggcagcag ccactggtaa caggattagc agagcgaggt atgtaggcgg
     3181 tgctacagag ttcttgaagt ggtggcctaa ctacggctac actagaagga cagtatttgg
     3241 tatctgcgct ctgctgaagc cagttacctt cggaaaaaga gttggtagct cttgatccgg
     3301 caaacaaacc accgctggta gcggtggttt ttttgtttgc aagcagcaga ttacgcgcag
     3361 aaaaaaagga tctcaagaag atcctttgat cttttctacg gggtctgacg ctcagtggaa
     3421 cgaaaactca cgttaaggga ttttggtcat gagattatca aaaaggatct tcacctagat
     3481 ccttttaaat taaaaatgaa gttttaaatc aatctaaagt atatatgagt aaacttggtc
     3541 tgacagttac caatgcttaa tcagtgaggc acctatctca gcgatctgtc tatttcgttc
     3601 atccatagtt gcctgactcc ccgtcgtgta gataactacg atacgggagg gcttaccatc
     3661 tggccccagt gctgcaatga taccgcgaga cccacgctca ccggctccag atttatcagc
     3721 aataaaccag ccagccggaa gggccgagcg cagaagtggt cctgcaactt tatccgcctc
     3781 catccagtct attaattgtt gccgggaagc tagagtaagt agttcgccag ttaatagttt
     3841 gcgcaacgtt gttgccattg ctacaggcat cgtggtgtca cgctcgtcgt ttggtatggc
     3901 ttcattcagc tccggttccc aacgatcaag gcgagttaca tgatccccca tgttgtgcaa
     3961 aaaagcggtt agctccttcg gtcctccgat cgttgtcaga agtaagttgg ccgcagtgtt
     4021 atcactcatg gttatggcag cactgcataa ttctcttact gtcatgccat ccgtaagatg
     4081 cttttctgtg actggtgagt actcaaccaa gtcattctga gaatagtgta tgcggcgacc
     4141 gagttgctct tgcccggcgt caatacggga taataccgcg ccacatagca gaactttaaa
     4201 agtgctcatc attggaaaac gttcttcggg gcgaaaactc tcaaggatct taccgctgtt
     4261 gagatccagt tcgatgtaac ccactcgtgc acccaactga tcttcagcat cttttacttt
     4321 caccagcgtt tctgggtgag caaaaacagg aaggcaaaat gccgcaaaaa agggaataag
     4381 ggcgacacgg aaatgttgaa tactcatact cttccttttt caatattatt gaagcattta
     4441 tcagggttat tgtctcatga gcggatacat atttgaatgt atttagaaaa ataaacaaat
     4501 aggggttccg cgcacatttc cccgaaaagt gc
//
