>Addgene plasmid #72790 | pAWSV-37 | addgene partial sequence | sequence record 137568 | SV40pA-R 5'-GAAATTTGTGATGCTATTGC-3'
TTAACAACAACAATTGCGTGAGCTGAATTCCGTTGCGGATCCTGCTGGGGGAAAAATATGGCACCTGGCT
GAAGTGAAATGGGACTGTGACTCCTACCTGTGCCGACTGGGGTGCTGGGGGGGTGAAATGTCGCCCGAAC
CAGTGAGGTCTCTCTCCTCCTCTTGTATCCTCTGGTGCTGGTCAGTCCTCGCGGCTCTAGCCCCTCGCTC
AAGCCTCTCCCTCCCGCCCGTGAGGCCGGCTTTCCCCGGGCCCCTCTGCGCAGTGTATGGGGTTATTTTT
ACTTTCGGTTATCTAGCTTTATGAAGACTCCACACCACTCATACAGCTAGATAACCAAAGATAACAACCA
ACCCCGCCTCCTGGCTGCTGTCGCCGCCTCTCCCACGCAGCCTCCCGGCCGCCGCCGCCGCCAGCACCTC
CGCAGCTTCCCGGTCGCCCGTCAGCGGGAGTAGGAGGGAAGGGACACGAGTGGAGTTGAGGGGGAGGGTG
AAGAGAGAAATGAAGTCCGAGACAAAACAACAACAAAAACCTCAGACACGGAGATACAGACACGACAGAG
ACCGAAAGATCTTCAGCCTAAAGCTTTTTCCCCGTATCCCCCCAGGTGTCTGCAGGCTCAAAGAGCAGCG
AGAAGCGTTCAGAGGAAAGCGATCCCGTGCCACCTTCCCCGTGCCCGGGCTGTCCCCGCACGCTGCCGGC
TCGGGGATGCGGGGGGAGCGCCGGACCGGAGCGGAGCCCCGGGCGGCTCGCTGCTGCCCCCTAGCGGGGG
AGGGACGTAATTACATCCCTGGGGGCTTTGGGGGGGGGCTGTCCCCGTGCACTCAGCCTAAAGCTTTTTC
CCCGTATCCCCCCAGGTGTCTGCAGGCTCAA
