>Addgene plasmid #72790 | pAWSV-37 | addgene partial sequence | sequence record 137570 | M13-Rev 5'-CAGGAAACAGCTATGACC-3'
AGCTGGAGCTGATTTAAATGGGGACAGCCCCCCCCCAAAGCCCCCAGGGATGTAATTACGTCCCTCCCCC
GCTAGGGGGCAGCAGCGAGCCGCCCGGGGCTCCGCTCCGGTCCGGCGCTCCCCCCGCATCCCCGAGCCGG
CAGCGTGCGGGGACAGCCCGGGCACGGGGAAGGTGGCACGGGATCGCTTTCCTCTGAACGCTTCTCGCTG
CTCTTTGAGCCTGCAGACACCTGGGGGGATACGGGGAAAAAGCTTTAGGCTGAGTGCACGGGGACAGCCC
CCCCCCAAAGCCCCCAGGGATGTAATTACGTCCCTCCCCCGCTAGGGGGCAGCAGCGAGCCGCCCGGGGC
TCCGCTCCGGTCCGGCGCTCCCCCCGCATCCCCGAGCCGGCAGCGTGCGGGGACAGCCCGGGCACGGGGA
AGGTGGCACGGGATCGCTTTCCTCTGAACGCTTCTCGCTGCTCTTTGAGCCTGCAGACACCTGGGGG
